Addgene plasmid #62213: pCS2-epNTR
Purpose: epNTR (zebrafish optimized nitroreductase, T41L, N71S, F124W) in pCS2
Depositing lab: Harold Burgess. Depositing organization: National Institute of Child Health and Human Development (NICHD). Publication: Direct activation of the Mauthner cell by electric field pulses drives ultrarapid escape responses. Tabor KM, Bergeron SA, Horstick EJ, Jordan DC, Aho V, Porkka-Heiskanen T, Haspel G, Burgess HA. J Neurophysiol. 2014 Aug 15;112(4):834-44. doi: 10.1152/jn.00228.2014. Epub 2014 May 21. PubMed 24848468.
Backbone
  Vector backbone: pCS2
  Backbone size w/o insert (bp): 4100
  Total vector size (bp): 4725
  Vector type: mRNA synthesis
Growth in bacteria
  Bacterial resistance: Ampicillin, 100 μg/mL
  Growth temperature: 37°C
  Growth strain: Top10
  Copy number: High Copy
Gene/Insert
  Gene/Insert name: epNTR (alt name: zebrafish optimized nfsB.zf1 with T41L N71S F124W)
  Species: Synthetic
  Insert size (bp): 654
  Cloning method: Restriction Enzyme; 5′ cloning site BamHI (not destroyed); 3′ cloning site XbaI (dam) (not destroyed)
  Sequencing primers: 5′ sp6
Terms and licenses: Academic/Nonprofit Terms; Industry Terms: Not Available to Industry
How to cite: pCS2-epNTR was a gift from Harold Burgess (Addgene plasmid # 62213 ; http://n2t.net/addgene:62213 ; RRID:Addgene_62213)
