[The description below was written by a language model from this plasmid's Addgene catalogue record and pLannotate feature annotations shown in this document.]
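Description:
pCS2-epNTR is a 4,725 bp plasmid built on the pCS2 backbone, a vector catalogued for mRNA synthesis, and it carries a 654 bp synthetic insert encoding epNTR. This is a zebrafish codon-optimized version of the E. coli nitroreductase nfsB with three amino-acid substitutions (T41L, N71S, F124W). The coding sequence was cloned between BamHI and XbaI sites, both retained. The plasmid is maintained in E. coli at high copy through a ColE1/pUC-type origin and selected with ampicillin via the β-lactamase gene. An f1 phage origin and remnants of the lac region (lac promoter and operator, CAP site, lacI and lacZα fragments) are backbone leftovers with no stated role here.

The nitroreductase open reading frame sits directly downstream of two promoters in tandem. The simian CMV IE94 enhancer/promoter spans the end of the circular map and reads into the SP6 promoter. An SV40 polyadenylation signal is annotated just downstream of the insert, though on the opposite strand. T7 (partial) and T3 promoters flank this region in the reverse orientation. This arrangement lets SP6 polymerase transcribe the insert in vitro to make mRNA, for example for embryo injection. The CMV promoter would also allow direct expression from the plasmid DNA in vertebrate cells.

Nitroreductase converts prodrugs such as metronidazole into cytotoxic products, so it is generally used for chemically inducible ablation of the cells that express it. The record does not spell out the application. The zebrafish optimization and the associated study of Mauthner cell-driven escape responses suggest use as an ablation tool in zebrafish, and as a source of the epNTR coding sequence for subcloning.
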