Features (pLannotate 1.2.2; 15 found; start..end, strand, type, name):
     35..53      +  promoter       SP6 promoter: promoter for bacteriophage SP6 RNA polymerase
     91..741     +  CDS            nfsB: NFSB_ECOLI - Also known as dprA, nfnB From Escherichia coli (strain K12).
    752..769     -  promoter       T7 promoter (fragment): promoter for bacteriophage T7 RNA polymerase
    774..908     -  polyA_signal   SV40 poly(A) signal: SV40 polyadenylation signal
   1021..1039    -  promoter       T3 promoter: promoter for bacteriophage T3 RNA polymerase
   1084..1100    -  protein_bind   lac operator: The lac repressor binds to the lac operator to inhibit transcription in E. coli. This inhibition can be relieved by adding lactose or isopropyl-β-D-thiogalactopyranoside (IPTG). lac repressor encoded by lacI
   1108..1138    -  promoter       lac promoter: promoter for the E. coli lac operon
   1153..1174    -  protein_bind   CAP binding site: CAP binding activates transcription in the presence of cAMP. E. coli catabolite activator protein
   1187..1279    -  CDS            lacI (fragment): lac repressor; lacI; The lac repressor binds to the lac operator to inhibit transcription in E. coli. This inhibition can be relieved by adding lactose or isopropyl-β-D-thiogalactopyranoside (IPTG).
   1462..2050    -  rep_origin     ori: high-copy-number ColE1/pMB1/pBR322/pUC origin of replication
   2221..3081    -  CDS            AmpR: β-lactamase; bla; confers resistance to ampicillin, carbenicillin, and related antibiotics
   3082..3186    -  promoter       AmpR promoter: bla
   3239..3667    -  rep_origin     f1 ori (sequence partly withheld): f1 bacteriophage origin of replication; arrow indicates direction of (+) strand synthesis
   3672..3738    -  CDS            lacZα (fragment): LacZα fragment of β-galactosidase; lacZ fragment
   3741..4725    +  promoter       CMV IE94 promoter: enhancer/promoter region of simian cytomegalovirus major immediate early transcription unit IE94
>Addgene plasmid #62213 | pCS2-epNTR | depositor full sequence | sequence record 104048 | pCS2-epNTR sequence 4725 bps
CGCCATTCTGCCTGGGGACGTCGGAGCAAGCTTGATTTAGGTGACACTATAGAATACAAGCTACTTGTTC
TTTTTGCAGGATCCGCCACCATGGATATTATTAGTGTGGCCCTGAAGAGACATAGCACAAAGGCTTTTGA
TGCTAGCAAGAAGCTGACACCTGAGCAGGCTGAGCAGATCAAGACACTGCTCCAGTACAGCCCTAGCAGC
CTGAACAGCCAGCCTTGGCACTTCATTGTGGCTAGCACAGAGGAGGGAAAGGCTAGAGTGGCTAAGTCTG
CTGCTGGAAACTATGTGTTCTCTGAGAGAAAGATGCTGGATGCTAGCCATGTGGTGGTGTTCTGTGCTAA
GACAGCTATGGATGATGTGTGGCTGAAGCTGGTGGTGGACCAGGAGGATGCTGATGGAAGATTTGCTACA
CCTGAGGCTAAGGCTGCTAATGACAAGGGAAGAAAGTTCTGGGCTGACATGCACAGAAAGGACCTGCATG
ATGATGCTGAGTGGATGGCTAAGCAGGTGTACCTGAATGTGGGAAACTTCCTGCTGGGAGTGGCTGCTCT
GGGACTGGATGCTGTGCCTATTGAGGGATTTGATGCTGCTATCCTGGATGCTGAGTTTGGACTGAAGGAG
AAGGGATACACAAGCCTGGTGGTGGTGCCTGTGGGACACCACTCTGTGGAGGACTTCAATGCTACACTGC
CTAAGAGCAGACTGCCTCAGAACATCACACTGACAGAGGTGTGATCTAGAACTATAGTGAGTCGTATTAC
GTAGATCCAGACATGATAAGATACATTGATGAGTTTGGACAAACCACAACTAGAATGCAGTGAAAAAAAT
GCTTTATTTGTGAAATTTGTGATGCTATTGCTTTATTTGTAACCATTATAAGCTGCAATAAACAAGTTAA
CAACAACAATTGCATTCATTTTATGTTTCAGGTTCAGGGGGAGGTGTGGGAGGTTTTTTAATTCGCGGCC
GCGGCGCCAATGCATTGGGCCCGGTACCCAGCTTTTGTTCCCTTTAGTGAGGGTTAATTGCGCGCTTGGC
GTAATCATGGTCATAGCTGTTTCCTGTGTGAAATTGTTATCCGCTCACAATTCCACACAACATACGAGCC
GGGAGCATAAAGTGTAAAGCCTGGGGTGCCTAATGAGTGAGCTAACTCACATTAATTGCGTTGCGCTCAC
TGCCCGCTTTCCAGTCGGGAAACCTGTCGTGCCAGCTGCATTAATGAATCGGCCAACGCGCGGGGAGAGG
CGGTTTGCGTATTGGGCGCTCTTCCGCTTCCTCGCTCACTGACTCGCTGCGCTCGGTCGTTCGGCTGCGG
CGAGCGGTATCAGCTCACTCAAAGGCGGTAATACGGTTATCCACAGAATCAGGGGATAACGCAGGAAAGA
ACATGTGAGCAAAAGGCCAGCAAAAGGCCAGGAACCGTAAAAAGGCCGCGTTGCTGGAGTTTTTCCATAG
GCTCCGCCCCCCTGACGAGCATCACAAAAATCGACGCTCAAGTCAGAGGTGGCGAAACCCGACAGGACTA
TAAAGATACCAGGCGTTTCCCCCTGGAAGCTCCCTCGTGCGCTCTCCTGTTCCGACCCTGCCGCTTACCG
GATACCTGTCCGCCTTTCTCCCTTCGGGAAGCGTGGCGCTTTCTCATAGCTCACGCTGTAGGTATCTCAG
TTCGGTGTAGGTCGTTCGCTCCAAGCTGGGCTGTGTGCACGAACCCCCCGTTCAGCCCGACCGCTGCGCC
TTATCCGGTAACTATCGTCTTGAGTCCAACCCGGTAAGACACGACTTATCGCCACTGGCAGCAGCCACTG
GTAACAGGATTAGCAGAGCGAGGTATGTAGGCGGTGCTACAGAGTTCTTGAAGTGGTGGCCTAACTACGG
CTACACTAGAAGGACAGTATTTGGTATCTGCGCTCTGCTGAAGCCAGTTACCTTCGGAAAAAGAGTTGGT
AGCTCTTGATCCGGCAAACAAACCACCGCTGGTAGCGGTGGTTTTTTTGTTTGCAAGCAGCAGATTACGC
GCAGAAAAAAAGGATCTCAAGAAGATCCTTTGATCTTTTCTACGGGGTCTGACGCTCAGTGGAACGAAAA
CTCACGTTAAGGGATTTTGGTCATGAGATTATCAAAAAGGATCTTCACCTAGATCCTTTTAAATTAAAAA
TGAAGTTTTAAATCAATCTAAAGTATATATGAGTAAACTTGGTCTGACAGTTACCAATGCTTAATCAGTG
AGGCACCTATCTCAGCGATCTGTCTATTTCGTTCATCCATAGTTGCCTGACTCCCCGTCGTGTAGATAAC
TACGATACGGGAGGGCTTACCATCTGGCCCCAGTGCTGCAATGATACCGCGAGACCCACGCTCACCGGCT
CCAGATTTATCAGCAATAAACCAGCCAGCCGGAAGGGCCGAGCGCAGAAGTGGTCCTGCAACTTTATCCG
CCTCCATCCAGTCTATTAATTGTTGCCGGGAAGCTAGAGTAAGTAGTTCGCCAGTTAATAGTTTGCGCAA
CGTTGTTGCCATTGCTACAGGCATCGTGGTGTCACGCTCGTCGTTTGGTATGGCTTCATTCAGCTCCGGT
TCCCAACGATCAAGGCGAGTTACATGATCCCCCATGTTGTGCAAAAAAGCGGTTAGCTCCTTCGGTCCTC
CGATCGTTGTCAGAAGTAAGTTGGCCGCAGTGTTATCACTCATGGTTATGGCAGCACTGCATAATTCTCT
TACTGTCATGCCATCCGTAAGATGCTTTTCTGTGACTGGTGAGTACTCAACCAAGTCATTCTGAGAATAG
TGTATGCGGCGACCGAGTTGCTCTTGCCCGGCGTCAATACGGGATAATACCGCGCCACATAGCAGAACTT
TAAAAGTGCTCATCATTGGAAAACGTTCTTCGGGGCGAAAACTCTCAAGGATCTTACCGCTGTTGAGATC
CAGTTCGATGTAACCCACTCGTGCACCCAACTGATCTTCAGCATCTTTTACTTTCACCAGCGTTTCTGGG
TGAGCAAAAACAGGAAGGCAAAATGCCGCAAAAAAGGGAATAAGGGCGACACGGAAATGTTGAATACTCA
TACTCTTCCTTTTTCAATATTATTGAAGCATTTATCAGGGTTATTGTCTCATGAGCGGATACATATTTGA
ATGTATTTAGAAAAATAAACAAATAGGGGTTCCGCGCACATTTCCCCGAAAAGTGCCACCTAAATTGTAA
GCGTTAATATTTTGTTAAAATTCGCGTTAAATTTTTGTTAAATCAGCTCATTTTTTAACCAATAGGCCGA
AATCGGCAAAATCCCTTATAAATCAAAAGAATAGACCGAGATAGGGT
[37 nt withheld, positions 3338-3374]
AAAGAACGTGGACTCCAACGTCAAAGG
[49 nt withheld, positions 3402-3450]
T
[91 nt withheld, positions 3452-3542]
G
[124 nt withheld, positions 3544-3667]
CCCATTCGCCATTCAGGCTGCGCAACTGTTGGGAAGGGCGATCGGTGCGGGCCTCTTCGCTATTACGCCA
GTCGACCATAGCCAATTCAATATGGCGTATATGGACTCATGCCAATTCAATATGGTGGATCTGGACCTGT
GCCAATTCAATATGGCGTATATGGACTCGTGCCAATTCAATATGGTGGATCTGGACCCCAGCCAATTCAA
TATGGCGGACTTGGCACCATGCCAATTCAATATGGCGGACTTGGCACTGTGCCAACTGGGGAGGGGTCTA
CTTGGCACGGTGCCAAGTTTGAGGAGGGGTCTTGGCCCTGTGCCAAGTCCGCCATATTGAATTGGCATGG
TGCCAATAATGGCGGCCATATTGGCTATATGCCAGGATCAATATATAGGCAATATCCAATATGGCCCTAT
GCCAATATGGCTATTGGCCAGGTTCAATACTATGTATTGGCCCTATGCCATATAGTATTCCATATATGGG
TTTTCCTATTGACGTAGATAGCCCCTCCCAATGGGCGGTCCCATATACCATATATGGGGCTTCCTAATAC
CGCCCATAGCCACTCCCCCATTGACGTCAATGGTCTCTATATATGGTCTTTCCTATTGACGTCATATGGG
CGGTCCTATTGACGTATATGGCGCCTCCCCCATTGACGTCAATTACGGTAAATGGCCCGCCTGGCTCAAT
GCCCATTGACGTCAATAGGACCACCCACCATTGACGTCAATGGGATGGCTCATTGCCCATTCATATCCGT
TCTCACGCCCCCTATTGACGTCAATGACGGTAAATGGCCCACTTGGCAGTACATCAATATCTATTAATAG
TAACTTGGCAAGTACATTACTATTGGAAGGACGCCAGGGTACATTGGCAGTACTCCCATTGACGTCAATG
GCGGTAAATGGCCCGCGATGGCTGCCAAGTACATCCCCATTGACGTCAATGGGGAGGGGCAATGACGCAA
ATGGGCGTTCCATTGACGTAAATGGGCGGTAGGCGTGCCTAATGGGAGGTCTATATAAGCAATGCTCGTT
TAGGGAAC
