>Addgene plasmid #62213 | pCS2-epNTR | addgene partial sequence | sequence record 104045 | CMV-F 5'-CGCAAATGGGCGGTAGGCGTG-3'
CTATATAAGCAATGCTCGTTTAGGGAACCGCCATTCTGCCTGGGGACGTCGGAGCAAGCTTGATTTAGGT
GACACTATAGAATACAAGCTACTTGTTCTTTTTGCAGGATCCGCCACCATGGATATTATTAGTGTGGCCC
TGAAGAGACATAGCACAAAGGCTTTTGATGCTAGCAAGAAGCTGACACCTGAGCAGGCTGAGCAGATCAA
GACACTGCTCCAGTACAGCCCTAGCAGCCTGAACAGCCAGCCTTGGCACTTCATTGTGGCTAGCACAGAG
GAGGGAAAGGCTAGAGTGGCTAAGTCTGCTGCTGGAAACTATGTGTTCTCTGAGAGAAAGATGCTGGATG
CTAGCCATGTGGTGGTGTTCTGTGCTAAGACAGCTATGGATGATGTGTGGCTGAAGCTGGTGGTGGACCA
GGAGGATGCTGATGGAAGATTTGCTACACCTGAGGCTAAGGCTGCTAATGACAAGGGAAGAAAGTTCTGG
GCTGACATGCACAGAAAGGACCTGCATGATGATGCTGAGTGGATGGCTAAGCAGGTGTACCTGAATGTGG
GAAACTTCCTGCTGGGAGTGGCTGCTCTGGGACTGGATGCTGTGCCTATTGAGGGATTTGATGCTGCTAT
CCTGGATGCTGAGTTTGGACTGAAGGAGAAGGGATACACAAGCCTGGTGGTGGTGCCTGTGGGACACCAC
TCTGTGGAGGACTTCAATGCTACACTGCCTAAGAGCAGACTGCCTCAGAACATCACACTGACAGAGGTGT
GATCTAGAACTATAGTGAGTCGTATTACGTAGATCCAGACATGATAAGATACATTGATGAGTTTGGACAA
ACCACAACTAGAATGCAGTGAAAAAAATGCTTTATTTGTGAAATTTGTGATGCTATTGCTTTATTTGTAA
CCATTATAAGCTGCAATAAACAAGTTAACAACAACAATTGCATTCATTTTATGTTTCAGGTTCAGGGGGA
GGTGTGGG
