>Addgene plasmid #62213 | pCS2-epNTR | addgene partial sequence | sequence record 104047 | pBR322ori-F 5'-GGGAAACGCCTGGTATCTTT-3'
CCTCTGACTTGAGCGTCGATTTTTGTGATGCTCGTCAGGGGGGCGGAGCCTATGGAAAAACTCCAGCAAC
GCGGCCTTTTTACGGTTCCTGGCCTTTTGCTGGCCTTTTGCTCACATGTTCTTTCCTGCGTTATCCCCTG
ATTCTGTGGATAACCGTATTACCGCCTTTGAGTGAGCTGATACCGCTCGCCGCAGCCGAACGACCGAGCG
CAGCGAGTCAGTGAGCGAGGAAGCGGAAGAGCGCCCAATACGCAAACCGCCTCTCCCCGCGCGTTGGCCG
ATTCATTAATGCAGCTGGCACGACAGGTTTCCCGACTGGAAAGCGGGCAGTGAGCGCAACGCAATTAATG
TGAGTTAGCTCACTCATTAGGCACCCCAGGCTTTACACTTTATGCTCCCGGCTCGTATGTTGTGTGGAAT
TGTGAGCGGATAACAATTTCACACAGGAAACAGCTATGACCATGATTACGCCAAGCGCGCAATTAACCCT
CACTAAAGGGAACAAAAGCTGGGTACCGGGCCCAATGCATTGGCGCCGCGGCCGCGAATTAAAAAACCTC
CCACACCTCCCCCTGAACCTGAAACATAAAATGAATGCAATTGTTGTTGTTAACTTGTTTATTGCAGCTT
ATAATGGTTACAAATAAAGCAATAGCATCACAAATTTCACAAATAAAGCATTTTTTTCACTGCATTCTAG
TTGTGGTTTGTCCAAACTCATCAATGTATCTTATCATGTCTGGATCTACGTAATACGACTCACTATAGTT
CTAGATCACACCTCTGTCAGTGTGATGTTCTGAGGCAGTCTGCTCTTAGGCAGTGTAGCATTGAAGTCCT
CCACAGAGTGGTGTCCCACAGGCACCACCACCAGGCTTGTGTATCCCTTCTCCTTCAGTCCAAACTCAGC
ATCCAGGATAGCAGCATCAAATCCCTCAATAGGCACAGCATCCAGTCCCAGAGCAGCCACTCCCAGCAGG
AAGTTTCCCACATTCAGGTACACCTGCTTAGCCATCCACTCAGCATCATCATGCAGGTCCTTTCTGTGCA
TGTCAGCCCAGAACTTTCTTCCCTTGTCATTAGCAGCCTTAGCCTCAGGTGTAGCAAATCTTCCATCA
